>Addgene plasmid #180266 | pZR040_Lenti-U6-sgCtrl-MS2-PP7-hPGK-PCP-p65-HSF1-Puro | addgene full sequence | sequence record 354314 | Addgene NGS Result
GTGCCTAGCTCGATACATAAACGGGTCTCTCTGGTTAGACCAGATCTGAGCCTGGGAGCTCTCTGGCTAA
CTAGGGAACCCACTGCTTAAGCCTCAATAAAGCTTGCCTTGAGTGCTTCAAGTAGTGTGTGCCCGTCTGT
TGTGTGACTCTGGTAACTAGAGATCCCTCAGACCCTTTTAGTCAGTGTGGAAAATCTCTAGCAGTGGCGC
CCGAACAGGGACTTGAAAGCGAAAGGGAAACCAGAGGAGCTCTCTCGACGCAGGACTCGGCTTGCTGAAG
CGCGCACGGCAAGAGGCGAGGGGCGGCGACTGGTGAGTACGCCAAAAATTTTGACTAGCGGAGGCTAGAA
GGAGAGAGATGGGTGCGAGAGCGTCAGTATTAAGCGGGGGAGAATTAGATCGCGATGGGAAAAAATTCGG
TTAAGGCCAGGGGGAAAGAAAAAATATAAATTAAAACATATAGTATGGGCAAGCAGGGAGCTAGAACGAT
TCGCAGTTAATCCTGGCCTGTTAGAAACATCAGAAGGCTGTAGACAAATACTGGGACAGCTACAACCATC
CCTTCAGACAGGATCAGAAGAACTTAGATCATTATATAATACAGTAGCAACCCTCTATTGTGTGCATCAA
AGGATAGAGATAAAAGACACCAAGGAAGCTTTAGACAAGATAGAGGAAGAGCAAAACAAAAGTAAGACCA
CCGCACAGCAAGCGGCCGCTGATCTTCAGACCTGGAGGAGGAGATATGAGGGACAATTGGAGAAGTGAAT
TATATAAATATAAAGTAGTAAAAATTGAACCATTAGGAGTAGCACCCACCAAGGCAAAGAGAAGAGTGGT
GCAGAGAGAAAAAAGAGCAGTGGGAATAGGAGCTTTGTTCCTTGGGTTCTTGGGAGCAGCAGGAAGCACT
ATGGGCGCAGCGTCAATGACGCTGACGGTACAGGCCAGACAATTATTGTCTGGTATAGTGCAGCAGCAGA
ACAATTTGCTGAGGGCTATTGAGGCGCAACAGCATCTGTTGCAACTCACAGTCTGGGGCATCAAGCAGCT
CCAGGCAAGAATCCTGGCTGTGGAAAGATACCTAAAGGATCAACAGCTCCTGGGGATTTGGGGTTGCTCT
GGAAAACTCATTTGCACCACTGCTGTGCCTTGGAATGCTAGTTGGAGTAATAAATCTCTGGAACAGATTT
GGAATCACACGACCTGGATGGAGTGGGACAGAGAAATTAACAATTACACAAGCTTAATACACTCCTTAAT
TGAAGAATCGCAAAACCAGCAAGAAAAGAATGAACAAGAATTATTGGAATTAGATAAATGGGCAAGTTTG
TGGAATTGGTTTAACATAACAAATTGGCTGTGGTATATAAAATTATTCATAATGATAGTAGGAGGCTTGG
TAGGTTTAAGAATAGTTTTTGCTGTACTTTCTATAGTGAATAGAGTTAGGCAGGGATATTCACCATTATC
GTTTCAGACCCACCTCCCAACCCCGAGGGGACCCAGAGAGGGCCTATTTCCCATGATTCCTTCATATTTG
CATATACGATACAAGGCTGTTAGAGAGATAATTAGAATTAATTTGACTGTAAACACAAAGATATTAGTAC
AAAATACGTGACGTAGAAAGTAATAATTTCTTGGGTAGTTTGCAGTTTTAAAATTATGTTTTAAAATGGA
CTATCATATGCTTACCGTAACTTGAAAGTATTTCGATTTCTTGGCTTTATATATCTTGTGGAAAGGACGA
AACACCGCTGAAAAAGGAAGGAGTTGAGTTTAAGAGCTATGCTGCGAATACGAGGGAGCAGACGATATGG
CGTCGCTCCTCTCCACGAGAGCATATGGGCTCCGTGGTCTCGTACACCATCAGGGTACGTATCAGACACC
ATCAGGGTCTGCTCGTATTCGCAGCATAGCAAGTTTAAATAAGGCTAGTCCGTTATCAACTTGAAAAAGT
GGCACCGAGTCGGTGCTTTTTTTGAATTCTAGATCTTGAGACAAATGGCAGTATTCATCCACAATTTTAA
AAGAAAAGGGGGGATTGGGGGGTACAGTGCAGGGGAAAGAATAGTAGACATAATAGCAACAGACATACAA
ACTAAAGAATTACAAAAACAAATTACAAAAATTCAAAATTTTCGGGTTTATTACAGGGACAGCAGAGATC
CACTTTGGCGCCGGCTCGAGGGGGCCCGGGTTGCGCCTTTTCCAAGGCAGCCCTGGGTTTGCGCAGGGAC
GCGGCTGCTCTGGGCGTGGTTCCGGGAAACGCAGCGGCGCCGACCCTGGGTCTCGCACATTCTTCACGTC
CGTTCGCAGCGTCACCCGGATCTTCGCCGCTACCCTTGTGGGCCCCCCGGCGACGCTTCCTGCTCCGCCC
CTAAGTCGGGAAGGTTCCTTGCGGTTCGCGGCGTGCCGGACGTGACAAACGGAAGCCGCACGTCTTACTA
GTACCCTCGCAGACGGACAGCGCCAGGGAGCAATGGCAGCGCGCCGACCGCGATGGGCTGTGGCCAATAG
CGGCTGCTCAGCAGGGCGCGCCGAGAGCAGCGGCCGGGAAGGGGCGGTGCGGGAGGCGGGGTGTGGGGCG
GTAGTGTGGGCCCTGTTCCTGCCCGCGCGGTGTTCCGCATTCTGCAAGCCTCCGGAGCGCACGTCGGCAG
TCGGCTCCCTCGTTGACCGAATCACCGACCTCTCTCCCCAGGGGGATCCAACTTAAGCTTGCCACCATGT
CGCGGAGGCGGCACAGCTACGAGAACGATGGTGGACAACCTCACAAAAGGAGGAAGACGTCTATGCTAGC
CTCCAAAACCATCGTTCTTTCGGTCGGCGAGGCTACTCGCACTCTGACTGAGATCCAGTCCACCGCAGAC
CGTCAGATCTTCGAAGAGAAGGTCGGGCCTCTGGTGGGTCGGCTGCGCCTCACGGCTTCGCTCCGTCAAA
ACGGAGCCAAGACCGCGTATCGAGTCAACCTAAAACTGGATCAGGCGGACGTCGTTGATTCCGGACTTCC
GAAAGTGCGCTACACTCAGGTATGGTCGCACGACGTGACAATCGTTGCGAATAGCACCGAGGCCTCGCGC
AAATCGTTGTACGATTTGACCAAGTCCCTCGTCGCGACCTCGCAGGTCGAAGATCTTGTCGTCAACCTTG
TGCCGCTGGGCCGTTCTTCAACTTTCTTGTACAAAGTGGGCGGAGGAGGTGGAAGCGGAGGAGGAGGAAG
CGGAGGAGGAGGTAGCGGACCTAAGAAAAAGAGGAAGGTGGCGGCCGCTGGTACCCCTTCAGGGCAGATC
AGCAACCAGGCCCTGGCTCTGGCCCCTAGCTCCGCTCCAGTGCTGGCCCAGACTATGGTGCCCTCTAGTG
CTATGGTGCCTCTGGCCCAGCCACCTGCTCCAGCCCCTGTGCTGACCCCAGGACCACCCCAGTCACTGAG
CGCTCCAGTGCCCAAGTCTACACAGGCCGGCGAGGGGACTCTGAGTGAAGCTCTGCTGCACCTGCAGTTC
GACGCTGATGAGGACCTGGGAGCTCTGCTGGGGAACAGCACCGATCCCGGAGTGTTCACAGATCTGGCCT
CCGTGGACAACTCTGAGTTTCAGCAGCTGCTGAATCAGGGCGTGTCCATGTCTCATAGTACAGCCGAACC
AATGCTGATGGAGTACCCCGAAGCCATTACCCGGCTGGTGACCGGCAGCCAGCGGCCCCCCGACCCCGCT
CCAACTCCCCTGGGAACCAGCGGCCTGCCTAATGGGCTGTCCGGAGATGAAGACTTCTCAAGCATCGCTG
ATATGGACTTTAGTGCCCTGCTGTCACAGATTTCCTCTAGTGGGCAGGGAGGAGGTGGAAGCGGCTTCAG
CGTGGACACCAGTGCCCTGCTGGACCTGTTCAGCCCCTCGGTGACCGTGCCCGACATGAGCCTGCCTGAC
CTTGACAGCAGCCTGGCCAGTATCCAAGAGCTCCTGTCTCCCCAGGAGCCCCCCAGGCCTCCCGAGGCAG
AGAACAGCAGCCCGGATTCAGGGAAGCAGCTGGTGCACTACACAGCGCAGCCGCTGTTCCTGCTGGACCC
CGGCTCCGTGGACACCGGGAGCAACGACCTGCCGGTGCTGTTTGAGCTGGGAGAGGGCTCCTACTTCTCC
GAAGGGGACGGCTTCGCCGAGGACCCCACCATCTCCCTGCTGACAGGCTCGGAGCCTCCCAAAGCCAAGG
ACCCCACTGTCTCCGATATCGGCAGTGGAGAGGGCAGAGGAAGTCTGCTAACATGCGGTGACGTCGAGGA
GAATCCTGGCCCAGGTACCACAGATCCACCGGAGCTTACCATGACCGAGTACAAGCCCACGGTGCGCCTC
GCCACCCGCGACGACGTCCCCAGGGCCGTACGCACCCTCGCCGCCGCGTTCGCCGACTACCCCGCCACGC
GCCACACCGTCGATCCGGACCGCCACATCGAGCGGGTCACCGAGCTGCAAGAACTCTTCCTCACGCGCGT
CGGGCTCGACATCGGCAAGGTGTGGGTCGCGGACGACGGCGCCGCCGTGGCGGTCTGGACCACGCCGGAG
AGCGTCGAAGCGGGGGCGGTGTTCGCCGAGATCGGCCCGCGCATGGCCGAGTTGAGCGGTTCCCGGCTGG
CCGCGCAGCAACAGATGGAAGGCCTCCTGGCGCCGCACCGGCCCAAGGAGCCCGCGTGGTTCCTGGCCAC
CGTCGGCGTTTCGCCCGACCACCAGGGCAAGGGTCTGGGCAGCGCCGTCGTGCTCCCCGGAGTGGAGGCG
GCCGAGCGCGCCGGGGTGCCCGCCTTCCTGGAGACCTCCGCGCCCCGCAACCTCCCCTTCTACGAGCGGC
TCGGCTTCACCGTCACCGCCGACGTCGAGGTGCCCGAAGGACCGCGCACCTGGTGCATGACCCGCAAGCC
CGGTGCCGCTAGCTGAACGCGTTAAGTCGACTTTAAGACCAATGACTTACAAGGCAGCTGTAGATCTTAG
CCACTTTTTAAAAGAAAAGGGGGGACTGGAAGGGCTAATTCACTCCCAACGAAGACAAGATCTGCTTTTT
GCTTGTACTGGGTCTCTCTGGTTAGACCAGATCTGAGCCTGGGAGCTCTCTGGCTAACTAGGGAACCCAC
TGCTTAAGCCTCAATAAAGCTTGCCTTGAGTGCTTCAAGTAGTGTGTGCCCGTCTGTTGTGTGACTCTGG
TAACTAGAGATCCCTCAGACCCTTTTAGTCAGTGTGGAAAATCTCTAGCAGTACGTATAGTAGTTCATGT
CATCTTATTATTCAGTATTTATAACTTGCAAAGAAATGAATATCAGAGAGTGAGAGGAACTTGTTTATTG
CAGCTTATAATGGTTACAAATAAAGCAATAGCATCACAAATTTCACAAATAAAGCATTTTTTTCACTGCA
TTCTAGTTGTGGTTTGTCCAAACTCATCAATGTATCTTATCATGTCTGGCTCTAGCTATCCCGCCCCTAA
CTCCGCCCATCCCGCCCCTAACTCCGCCCAGTTCCGCCCATTCTCCGCCCCATGGCTGACTAATTTTTTT
TATTTATGCAGAGGCCGAGGCCGCCTCGGCCTCTGAGCTATTCCAGAAGTAGTGAGGAGGCTTTTTTGGA
GGCCTAGGGACGTACCCAATTCGCCCTATAGTGAGTCGTATTACGCGCGCTCACTGGCCGTCGTTTTACA
ACGTCGTGACTGGGAAAACCCTGGCGTTACCCAACTTAATCGCCTTGCAGCACATCCCCCTTTCGCCAGC
TGGCGTAATAGCGAAGAGGCCCGCACCGATCGCCCTTCCCAACAGTTGCGCAGCCTGAATGGCGAATGGG
[124 nt withheld, positions 5811-5934]
C
[91 nt withheld, positions 5936-6026]
A
[49 nt withheld, positions 6028-6076]
CCTTTGACGTTGGAGTCCACGTTCTTT
[37 nt withheld, positions 6104-6140]
ACCCTATCTCGGTCTATTCTTTTGATTTATAAGGGATTTTGCCGATTTCGGCCTATTGGTTAAAAAATGA
GCTGATTTAACAAAAATTTAACGCGAATTTTAACAAAATATTAACGCTTACAATTTAGGTGGCACTTTTC
GGGGAAATGTGCGCGGAACCCCTATTTGTTTATTTTTCTAAATACATTCAAATATGTATCCGCTCATGAG
ACAATAACCCTGATAAATGCTTCAATAATATTGAAAAAGGAAGAGTATGAGTATTCAACATTTCCGTGTC
GCCCTTATTCCCTTTTTTGCGGCATTTTGCCTTCCTGTTTTTGCTCACCCAGAAACGCTGGTGAAAGTAA
AAGATGCTGAAGATCAGTTGGGTGCACGAGTGGGTTACATCGAACTGGATCTCAACAGCGGTAAGATCCT
TGAGAGTTTTCGCCCCGAAGAACGTTTTCCAATGATGAGCACTTTTAAAGTTCTGCTATGTGGCGCGGTA
TTATCCCGTATTGACGCCGGGCAAGAGCAACTCGGTCGCCGCATACACTATTCTCAGAATGACTTGGTTG
AGTACTCACCAGTCACAGAAAAGCATCTTACGGATGGCATGACAGTAAGAGAATTATGCAGTGCTGCCAT
AACCATGAGTGATAACACTGCGGCCAACTTACTTCTGACAACGATCGGAGGACCGAAGGAGCTAACCGCT
TTTTTGCACAACATGGGGGATCATGTAACTCGCCTTGATCGTTGGGAACCGGAGCTGAATGAAGCCATAC
CAAACGACGAGCGTGACACCACGATGCCTGTAGCAATGGCAACAACGTTGCGCAAACTATTAACTGGCGA
ACTACTTACTCTAGCTTCCCGGCAACAATTAATAGACTGGATGGAGGCGGATAAAGTTGCAGGACCACTT
CTGCGCTCGGCCCTTCCGGCTGGCTGGTTTATTGCTGATAAATCTGGAGCCGGTGAGCGTGGGTCTCGCG
GTATCATTGCAGCACTGGGGCCAGATGGTAAGCCCTCCCGTATCGTAGTTATCTACACGACGGGGAGTCA
GGCAACTATGGATGAACGAAATAGACAGATCGCTGAGATAGGTGCCTCACTGATTAAGCATTGGTAACTG
TCAGACCAAGTTTACTCATATATACTTTAGATTGATTTAAAACTTCATTTTTAATTTAAAAGGATCTAGG
TGAAGATCCTTTTTGATAATCTCATGACCAAAATCCCTTAACGTGAGTTTTCGTTCCACTGAGCGTCAGA
CCCCGTAGAAAAGATCAAAGGATCTTCTTGAGATCCTTTTTTTCTGCGCGTAATCTGCTGCTTGCAAACA
AAAAAACCACCGCTACCAGCGGTGGTTTGTTTGCCGGATCAAGAGCTACCAACTCTTTTTCCGAAGGTAA
CTGGCTTCAGCAGAGCGCAGATACCAAATACTGTTCTTCTAGTGTAGCCGTAGTTAGGCCACCACTTCAA
GAACTCTGTAGCACCGCCTACATACCTCGCTCTGCTAATCCTGTTACCAGTGGCTGCTGCCAGTGGCGAT
AAGTCGTGTCTTACCGGGTTGGACTCAAGACGATAGTTACCGGATAAGGCGCAGCGGTCGGGCTGAACGG
GGGGTTCGTGCACACAGCCCAGCTTGGAGCGAACGACCTACACCGAACTGAGATACCTACAGCGTGAGCT
ATGAGAAAGCGCCACGCTTCCCGAAGGGAGAAAGGCGGACAGGTATCCGGTAAGCGGCAGGGTCGGAACA
GGAGAGCGCACGAGGGAGCTTCCAGGGGGAAACGCCTGGTATCTTTATAGTCCTGTCGGGTTTCGCCACC
TCTGACTTGAGCGTCGATTTTTGTGATGCTCGTCAGGGGGGCGGAGCCTATGGAAAAACGCCAGCAACGC
GGCCTTTTTACGGTTCCTGGCCTTTTGCTGGCCTTTTGCTCACATGTTCTTTCCTGCGTTATCCCCTGAT
TCTGTGGATAACCGTATTACCGCCTTTGAGTGAGCTGATACCGCTCGCCGCAGCCGAACGACCGAGCGCA
GCGAGTCAGTGAGCGAGGAAGCGGAAGAGCGCCCAATACGCAAACCGCCTCTCCCCGCGCGTTGGCCGAT
TCATTAATGCAGCTGGCACGACAGGTTTCCCGACTGGAAAGCGGGCAGTGAGCGCAACGCAATTAATGTG
AGTTAGCTCACTCATTAGGCACCCCAGGCTTTACACTTTATGCTTCCGGCTCGTATGTTGTGTGGAATTG
TGAGCGGATAACAATTTCACACAGGAAACAGCTATGACCATGATTACGCCAAGCGCGCAATTAACCCTCA
CTAAAGGGAACAAAAGCTGGAGCTGCAAGCTTAATGTAGTCTTATGCAATACTCTTGTAGTCTTGCAACA
TGGTAACGATGAGTTAGCAACATGCCTTACAAGGAGAGAAAAAGCACCGTGCATGCCGATTGGTGGAAGT
AAGGTGGTACGATCGTGCCTTATTAGGAAGGCAACAGACGGGTCTGACATGGATTGGACGAACCACTGAA
TTGCCGCATTGCAGAGATATTGTATTTAA
Features (pLannotate 1.2.2; 30 found; start..end, strand, type, name):
     23..203     +  LTR            5' LTR (truncated): truncated 5' long terminal repeat (LTR) from HIV-1
    250..375     +  misc_feature   HIV-1 Ψ: packaging signal of human immunodeficiency virus type 1
    359..722     +  CDS            HIV-1 gag (fragment): gag protein from human immunodeficiency virus 1; gag
    868..1101    +  misc_feature   RRE: The Rev response element (RRE) of HIV-1 allows for Rev-dependent mRNA export from the nucleus to the cytoplasm.
   1478..1504    +  CDS            Rev (fragment): human immunodeficiency virus 1 (HIV-1) Rev protein; rev; enhances nuclear export of unspliced and incompletely spliced viral mRNAs
   1508..1748    +  promoter       U6 promoter: RNA polymerase III promoter for human U6 snRNA
   1912..1976    +  misc_RNA       tracrRNA (fragment): trans-activating CRISPR RNA for the Streptococcus pyogenes CRISPR/Cas9 system
   2025..2142    +  misc_feature   cPPT/CTS: central polypurine tract and central termination sequence of HIV-1
   2201..2701    +  promoter       hPGK promoter: human phosphoglycerate kinase 1 promoter
   2802..3164    +  CDS            COAT_BPPP7: Experimental evidence at protein level: Swiss-Prot protein existence level 1. Forms the phage shell; binds to the phage RNA. From Pseudomonas phage PP7 (Bacteriophage PP7).
   3172..3189    -  protein_bind   attB2 (fragment): mutant version of attB; core recombination site for the Gateway® BP reaction BP Clonase™
   3276..3818    +  CDS            Rela (fragment): TF65_MOUSE - Also known as Nfkb3. Experimental evidence at protein level: Swiss-Prot protein existence level 1. NF-kappa-B is a pleiotropic transcription factor present in almost all cell types and is the endpoint of a series of signal transduction events that are initiated by a vast array of stimuli related to many biological processes such as inflammation, immunity, differentiation, cell growth, tumorigenesis and apoptosis. NF-kappa-B is a homo- or heterodimeric complex formed by the Rel-like domain- containing proteins RELA/p65, RELB, NFKB1/p105, NFKB1/p50, REL and NFKB2/p52. The heterodime
   3843..4214    +  CDS            HSF1: C-terminal activation domain from the human heat shock transcription factor HSF1
   4311..4907    +  CDS            PuroR (fragment): puromycin N-acetyltransferase; pac from Streptomyces; confers resistance to puromycin
   4933..4995    +  CDS            nef (fragment): NEF_HV1Z2 - Experimental evidence at protein level: Swiss-Prot protein existence level 1. Extracellular Nef protein targets CD4(+) T-lymphocytes for apoptosis by interacting with CXCR4 surface receptors. From Human immunodeficiency virus type 1 group M subtype D (isolate Z2/CDC-Z34) (HIV-1).
   4997..5230    +  LTR            3' LTR (ΔU3): self-inactivating 3' long terminal repeat (LTR) from HIV-1
   5308..5429    +  polyA_signal   SV40 poly(A) signal: SV40 polyadenylation signal
   5469..5604    +  rep_origin     SV40 ori: SV40 origin of replication
   5625..5643    -  promoter       T7 promoter: promoter for bacteriophage T7 RNA polymerase
   5651..5806    +  CDS            lacZα (fragment): LacZα fragment of β-galactosidase; lacZ fragment
   5811..6239    +  rep_origin     f1 ori (sequence partly withheld): f1 bacteriophage origin of replication; arrow indicates direction of (+) strand synthesis
   6292..6396    +  promoter       AmpR promoter: bla
   6397..7257    +  CDS            AmpR: β-lactamase; bla; confers resistance to ampicillin, carbenicillin, and related antibiotics
   7428..8016    +  rep_origin     ori: high-copy-number ColE1/pMB1/pBR322/pUC origin of replication
   8199..8291    +  CDS            lacI (fragment): lac repressor; lacI; The lac repressor binds to the lac operator to inhibit transcription in E. coli. This inhibition can be relieved by adding lactose or isopropyl-β-D-thiogalactopyranoside (IPTG).
   8304..8325    +  protein_bind   CAP binding site: CAP binding activates transcription in the presence of cAMP. E. coli catabolite activator protein
   8340..8370    +  promoter       lac promoter: promoter for the E. coli lac operon
   8378..8394    +  protein_bind   lac operator: The lac repressor binds to the lac operator to inhibit transcription in E. coli. This inhibition can be relieved by adding lactose or isopropyl-β-D-thiogalactopyranoside (IPTG). lac repressor encoded by lacI
   8439..8457    +  promoter       T3 promoter: promoter for bacteriophage T3 RNA polymerase
   8485..22      +  promoter       RSV promoter (across the origin): Rous sarcoma virus enhancer/promoter
