[The description below was written by a language model from this plasmid's Addgene catalogue record and pLannotate feature annotations shown in this document.]
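Description:
pZR040_Lenti-U6-sgCtrl-MS2-PP7-hPGK-PCP-p65-HSF1-Puro is an 8,689 bp lentiviral CRISPR activation vector built on the pXPR_502 backbone, carrying a non-targeting control guide for the synergistic activation mediator (SAM) system. It is propagated in E. coli through a high-copy ColE1/pUC-type origin with ampicillin selection (AmpR), and the backbone also contains an f1 ori, an SV40 ori and residual lac and T7/T3 promoter elements. The viral portion has the layout of a self-inactivating HIV-1 transfer vector. An RSV promoter drives a truncated 5' LTR, followed by the Ψ packaging signal with a gag fragment, the RRE for Rev-dependent export of the genomic RNA, a cPPT/CTS, and a ΔU3 3' LTR followed by an SV40 polyadenylation signal.

Two expression units sit between the LTRs. A human U6 Pol III promoter transcribes the 20 nt synthetic no-target spacer, which was inserted at BsmBI sites that were destroyed during cloning. It is joined to an S. pyogenes-type guide scaffold which, according to the plasmid name, carries MS2 and PP7 aptamers; these are not annotated separately in the feature table. Downstream, the hPGK promoter drives the PP7 coat protein (PCP) followed by the p65 (RelA) and HSF1 activation domains, then a puromycin resistance gene. The link between the activator and PuroR is not annotated. PCP binds the PP7 hairpin and so recruits the activators to the guide RNA. No Cas9 or dCas9 is annotated, so it would have to be supplied separately. The construct serves as a negative control for CRISPRa-SAM experiments in transduced, puromycin-selected mammalian cells, and the associated publication concerns screens in primary human T cells.
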