Addgene plasmid #180266: pZR040_Lenti-U6-sgCtrl-MS2-PP7-hPGK-PCP-p65-HSF1-Puro
Purpose: Lentiviral expression vector for CRISPRa-SAM with non-targeting control sgRNA
Depositing lab: Alexander Marson. Depositing organization: J. David Gladstone Institutes. Publication: CRISPR activation and interference screens decode stimulation responses in primary human T cells. Schmidt R, Steinhart Z, Layeghi M, Freimer JW, Bueno R, Nguyen VQ, Blaeschke F, Ye CJ, Marson A. Science. 2022 Feb 4;375(6580):eabj4008. doi: 10.1126/science.abj4008. Epub 2022 Feb 4. PubMed 35113687.
Backbone
  Vector backbone: pXPR_502
  Total vector size (bp): 8689
  Vector type: Mammalian Expression, Lentiviral, CRISPR
  Selectable markers: Puromycin
Growth in bacteria
  Bacterial resistance: Ampicillin, 100 μg/mL
  Growth temperature: 37°C
  Growth strain: NEB Stable
  Copy number: High Copy
Gene/Insert
  Gene/Insert name: No-Target Control sgRNA
  Species: Synthetic
  Insert size (bp): 20
  Promoter: U6
  Cloning method: Restriction Enzyme; 5′ cloning site BsmBI (destroyed during cloning); 3′ cloning site BsmBI (destroyed during cloning)
  Sequencing primers: 5′ gagggcctatttcccatgatt
Resource information
  A portion of this plasmid was derived from a plasmid made by: pXPR_502 was a gift from John Doench & David Root (Addgene plasmid # 96923)
Terms and licenses: Academic/Nonprofit Terms; Industry Terms: Not Available to Industry
How to cite: pZR040_Lenti-U6-sgCtrl-MS2-PP7-hPGK-PCP-p65-HSF1-Puro was a gift from Alexander Marson (Addgene plasmid # 180266 ; http://n2t.net/addgene:180266 ; RRID:Addgene_180266)
